>Addgene plasmid #146642 | pETM-11-HsPABPC1_J | addgene full sequence | sequence record 396951 | Addgene NGS Result
TGGCGAATGGG
[124 nt withheld, positions 12-135]
C
[91 nt withheld, positions 137-227]
A
[49 nt withheld, positions 229-277]
CCTTTGACGTTGGAGTCCACGTTCTTT
[37 nt withheld, positions 305-341]
ACCCTATCTCGGTCTATTCTTTTGATTTATAAGGGATTTTGCCGATTTCGGCCTATTGGTTAAAAAATGA
GCTGATTTAACAAAAATTTAACGCGAATTTTAACAAAATATTAACGCTTACAATTTAGGTGGCACTTTTC
GGGGAAATGTGCGCGGAACCCCTATTTGTTTATTTTTCTAAATACATTCAAATATGTATCCGCTCATGAA
TTAATTCTTAGAAAAACTCATCGAGCATCAAATGAAACTGCAATTTATTCATATCAGGATTATCAATACC
ATATTTTTGAAAAAGCCGTTTCTGTAATGAAGGAGAAAACTCACCGAGGCAGTTCCATAGGATGGCAAGA
TCCTGGTATCGGTCTGCGATTCCGACTCGTCCAACATCAATACAACCTATTAATTTCCCCTCGTCAAAAA
TAAGGTTATCAAGTGAGAAATCACCATGAGTGACGACTGAATCCGGTGAGAATGGCAAAAGTTTATGCAT
TTCTTTCCAGACTTGTTCAACAGGCCAGCCATTACGCTCGTCATCAAAATCACTCGCATCAACCAAACCG
TTATTCATTCGTGATTGCGCCTGAGCGAGACGAAATACGCGATCGCTGTTAAAAGGACAATTACAAACAG
GAATCGAATGCAACCGGCGCAGGAACACTGCCAGCGCATCAACAATATTTTCACCTGAATCAGGATATTC
TTCTAATACCTGGAATGCTGTTTTCCCGGGGATCGCAGTGGTGAGTAACCATGCATCATCAGGAGTACGG
ATAAAATGCTTGATGGTCGGAAGAGGCATAAATTCCGTCAGCCAGTTTAGTCTGACCATCTCATCTGTAA
CATCATTGGCAACGCTACCTTTGCCATGTTTCAGAAACAACTCTGGCGCATCGGGCTTCCCATACAATCG
ATAGATTGTCGCACCTGATTGCCCGACATTATCGCGAGCCCATTTATACCCATATAAATCAGCATCCATG
TTGGAATTTAATCGCGGCCTAGAGCAAGACGTTTCCCGTTGAATATGGCTCATAACACCCCTTGTATTAC
TGTTTATGTAAGCAGACAGTTTTATTGTTCATGACCAAAATCCCTTAACGTGAGTTTTCGTTCCACTGAG
CGTCAGACCCCGTAGAAAAGATCAAAGGATCTTCTTGAGATCCTTTTTTTCTGCGCGTAATCTGCTGCTT
GCAAACAAAAAAACCACCGCTACCAGCGGTGGTTTGTTTGCCGGATCAAGAGCTACCAACTCTTTTTCCG
AAGGTAACTGGCTTCAGCAGAGCGCAGATACCAAATACTGTCCTTCTAGTGTAGCCGTAGTTAGGCCACC
ACTTCAAGAACTCTGTAGCACCGCCTACATACCTCGCTCTGCTAATCCTGTTACCAGTGGCTGCTGCCAG
TGGCGATAAGTCGTGTCTTACCGGGTTGGACTCAAGACGATAGTTACCGGATAAGGCGCAGCGGTCGGGC
TGAACGGGGGGTTCGTGCACACAGCCCAGCTTGGAGCGAACGACCTACACCGAACTGAGATACCTACAGC
GTGAGCTATGAGAAAGCGCCACGCTTCCCGAAGGGAGAAAGGCGGACAGGTATCCGGTAAGCGGCAGGGT
CGGAACAGGAGAGCGCACGAGGGAGCTTCCAGGGGGAAACGCCTGGTATCTTTATAGTCCTGTCGGGTTT
CGCCACCTCTGACTTGAGCGTCGATTTTTGTGATGCTCGTCAGGGGGGCGGAGCCTATGGAAAAACGCCA
GCAACGCGGCCTTTTTACGGTTCCTGGCCTTTTGCTGGCCTTTTGCTCACATGTTCTTTCCTGCGTTATC
CCCTGATTCTGTGGATAACCGTATTACCGCCTTTGAGTGAGCTGATACCGCTCGCCGCAGCCGAACGACC
GAGCGCAGCGAGTCAGTGAGCGAGGAAGCGGAAGAGCGCCTGATGCGGTATTTTCTCCTTACGCATCTGT
GCGGTATTTCACACCGCAATGGTGCACTCTCAGTACAATCTGCTCTGATGCCGCATAGTTAAGCCAGTAT
ACACTCCGCTATCGCTACGTGACTGGGTCATGGCTGCGCCCCGACACCCGCCAACACCCGCTGACGCGCC
CTGACGGGCTTGTCTGCTCCCGGCATCCGCTTACAGACAAGCTGTGACCGTCTCCGGGAGCTGCATGTGT
CAGAGGTTTTCACCGTCATCACCGAAACGCGCGAGGCAGCTGCGGTAAAGCTCATCAGCGTGGTCGTGAA
GCGATTCACAGATGTCTGCCTGTTCATCCGCGTCCAGCTCGTTGAGTTTCTCCAGAAGCGTTAATGTCTG
GCTTCTGATAAAGCGGGCCATGTTAAGGGCGGTTTTTTCCTGTTTGGTCACTGATGCCTCCGTGTAAGGG
GGATTTCTGTTCATGGGGGTAATGATACCGATGAAACGAGAGAGGATGCTCACGATACGGGTTACTGATG
ATGAACATGCCCGGTTACTGGAACGTTGTGAGGGTAAACAACTGGCGGTATGGATGCGGCGGGACCAGAG
AAAAATCACTCAGGGTCAATGCCAGCGCTTCGTTAATACAGATGTAGGTGTTCCACAGGGTAGCCAGCAG
CATCCTGCGATGCAGATCCGGAACATAATGGTGCAGGGCGCTGACTTCCGCGTTTCCAGACTTTACGAAA
CACGGAAACCGAAGACCATTCATGTTGTTGCTCAGGTCGCAGACGTTTTGCAGCAGCAGTCGCTTCACGT
TCGCTCGCGTATCGGTGATTCATTCTGCTAACCAGTAAGGCAACCCCGCCAGCCTAGCCGGGTCCTCAAC
GACAGGAGCACGATCATGCGCACCCGTGGGGCCGCCATGCCGGCGATAATGGCCTGCTTCTCGCCGAAAC
GTTTGGTGGCGGGACCAGTGACGAAGGCTTGAGCGAGGGCGTGCAAGATTCCGAATACCGCAAGCGACAG
GCCGATCATCGTCGCGCTCCAGCGAAAGCGGTCCTCGCCGAAAATGACCCAGAGCGCTGCCGGCACCTGT
CCTACGAGTTGCATGATAAAGAAGACAGTCATAAGTGCGGCGACGATAGTCATGCCCCGCGCCCACCGGA
AGGAGCTGACTGGGTTGAAGGCTCTCAAGGGCATCGGTCGAGATCCCGGTGCCTAATGAGTGAGCTAACT
TACATTAATTGCGTTGCGCTCACTGCCCGCTTTCCAGTCGGGAAACCTGTCGTGCCAGCTGCATTAATGA
ATCGGCCAACGCGCGGGGAGAGGCGGTTTGCGTATTGGGCGCCAGGGTGGTTTTTCTTTTCACCAGTGAG
ACGGGCAACAGCTGATTGCCCTTCACCGCCTGGCCCTGAGAGAGTTGCAGCAAGCGGTCCACGCTGGTTT
GCCCCAGCAGGCGAAAATCCTGTTTGATGGTGGTTAACGGCGGGATATAACATGAGCTGTCTTCGGTATC
GTCGTATCCCACTACCGAGATATCCGCACCAACGCGCAGCCCGGACTCGGTAATGGCGCGCATTGCGCCC
AGCGCCATCTGATCGTTGGCAACCAGCATCGCAGTGGGAACGATGCCCTCATTCAGCATTTGCATGGTTT
GTTGAAAACCGGACATGGCACTCCAGTCGCCTTCCCGTTCCGCTATCGGCTGAATTTGATTGCGAGTGAG
ATATTTATGCCAGCCAGCCAGACGCAGACGCGCCGAGACAGAACTTAATGGGCCCGCTAACAGCGCGATT
TGCTGGTGACCCAATGCGACCAGATGCTCCACGCCCAGTCGCGTACCGTCTTCATGGGAGAAAATAATAC
TGTTGATGGGTGTCTGGTCAGAGACATCAAGAAATAACGCCGGAACATTAGTGCAGGCAGCTTCCACAGC
AATGGCATCCTGGTCATCCAGCGGATAGTTAATGATCAGCCCACTGACGCGTTGCGCGAGAAGATTGTGC
ACCGCCGCTTTACAGGCTTCGACGCCGCTTCGTTCTACCATCGACACCACCACGCTGGCACCCAGTTGAT
CGGCGCGAGATTTAATCGCCGCGACAATTTGCGACGGCGCGTGCAGGGCCAGACTGGAGGTGGCAACGCC
AATCAGCAACGACTGTTTGCCCGCCAGTTGTTGTGCCACGCGGTTGGGAATGTAATTCAGCTCCGCCATC
GCCGCTTCCACTTTTTCCCGCGTTTTCGCAGAAACGTGGCTGGCCTGGTTCACCACGCGGGAAACGGTCT
GATAAGAGACACCGGCATACTCTGCGACATCGTATAACGTTACTGGTTTCACATTCACCACCCTGAATTG
ACTCTCTTCCGGGCGCTATCATGCCATACCGCGAAAGGTTTTGCGCCATTCGATGGTGTCCGGGATCTCG
ACGCTCTCCCTTATGCGACTCCTGCATTAGGAAGCAGCCCAGTAGTAGGTTGAGGCCGTTGAGCACCGCC
GCCGCAAGGAATGGTGCATGCAAGGAGATGGCGCCCAACAGTCCCCCGGCCACGGGGCCTGCCACCATAC
CCACGCCGAAACAAGCGCTCATGAGCCCGAAGTGGCGAGCCCGATCTTCCCCATCGGTGATGTCGGCGAT
ATAGGCGCCAGCAACCGCACCTGTGGCGCCGGTGATGCCGGCCACGATGCGTCCGGCGTAGAGGATCGAG
ATCTCGATCCCGCGAAATTAATACGACTCACTATAGGGGAATTGTGAGCGGATAACAATTCCCCTCTAGA
AATAATTTTGTTTAACTTTAAGAAGGAGATATACCATGAAACATCACCATCACCATCACCCCATGAGCGA
TTACGACATCCCCACTACTGAGAATCTTTATTTTCAGGGCGCCATGAGCATGAACCCCAGTGCCCCCAGC
TACCCCATGGCCTCGCTCTACGTGGGGGACCTCCACCCCGACGTGACCGAGGCGATGCTCTACGAGAAGT
TCAGCCCGGCCGGGCCCATCCTCTCCATCCGGGTCTGCAGGGACATGATCACCCGCCGCTCCTTGGGCTA
CGCGTATGTGAACTTCCAGCAGCCGGCGGACGCGGAGCGTGCTTTGGACACCATGAATTTTGATGTTATA
AAGGGCAAGCCAGTACGCATCATGTGGTCTCAGCGTGATCCATCACTTCGCAAAAGTGGAGTAGGCAACA
TATTCATTAAAAATCTGGACAAATCCATTGATAATAAAGCACTGTATGATACATTTTCTGCTTTTGGTAA
CATCCTTTCATGTAAGGTGGTTTGTGATGAAAATGGTTCCAAGGGCTATGGATTTGTACACTTTGAGACG
CAGGAAGCAGCTGAAAGAGCTATTGAAAAAATGAATGGAATGCTCCTAAATGATCGCAAAGTATTTGTTG
GACGATTTAAGTCTCGTAAAGAACGAGAAGCTGAACTTGGAGCTAGGGCAAAAGAATTCACCAATGTTTA
CATCAAGAATTTTGGAGAAGACATGGATGATGAGCGCCTTAAGGATCTCTTTGGCAAGTTTGGGCCTGCC
TTAAGTGTGAAAGTAATGACTGATGAAAGTGGAAAATCCAAAGGATTTGGATTTGTAAGCTTTGAAAGGC
ATGAAGATGCACAGAAAGCTGTGGATGAGATGAACGGAAAGGAGCTCAATGGAAAACAAATTTATGTTGG
TCGAGCTCAGAAAAAGGTGGAACGGCAGACGGAACTTAAGCGCAAATTTGAACAGATGAAACAAGATAGG
ATCACCAGATACCAGGGTGTTAATCTTTATGTGAAAAATCTTGATGATGGTATTGATGATGAACGTCTCC
GGAAAGAGTTTTCTCCATTTGGTACAATCACTAGTGCAAAGGTTATGATGGAGGGTGGTCGCAGCAAAGG
GTTTGGTTTTGTATGTTTCTCCTCCCCAGAAGAAGCCACTAAAGCAGTTACAGAAATGAACGGTAGAATT
GTGGCCACAAAGCCATTGTATGTAGCTTTAGCTCAGCGCAAAGAAGAGCGCCAGGCTCACCTCACTAACC
AGTATATGCAGAGAATGGCAAGTGTACGAGCTGTTCCCAACCCTGTAATCAACCCCTACCAGCCAGCACC
CCCTTCAGGTTACTTCATGGCAGCTATCCCACAGACTCAGAACCGTGCTGCATACTATCCTCCTAGCCAA
ATTGCTCAACTAAGACCAAGTCCTCGCTGGACTGCTCAGGGTGCCAGACCTCATCCATTCCAAAATATGC
CCGGTGCTATCCGCCCAGCTGCTCCTAGACCACCATTTAGTACTATGAGACCAGCTTCTTCACAGGTTCC
ACGAGTCATGTCAACACAGCGTGTTGCTAACACATCAACACAGACAATGGGTCCACGTCCTGCAGCTGCA
GCCGCTGCAGCTACTCCTGCTGTCCGCACCGTTCCACAGTATAAATATGCTGCAGGAGTTCGCAATCCTC
AGCAACATCTTAATGCACAGCCACAAGTTACAATGCAACAGCCTGCTGTTCATGTACAAGGTCAGGAACC
TTTGACTGCTTCCATGTTGGCATCTGCCCCTCCTCAAGAGCAAAAGCAAATGTTGGGTGAACGGCTGTTT
CCTCTTATTCAAGCCATGCACCCTACTCTTGCTGGTAAAATCACTGGCATGTTGTTGGAGATTGATAATT
CAGAACTTCTTCATATGCTCGAGTCTCCAGAGTCACTCCGTTCTAAGGTTGATGAAGCTGTAGCTGTACT
ACAAGCCCACCAAGCTAAAGAGGCTGCCCAGAAAGCAGTTAACAGTGCCACCGGTGTTCCAACTGTTTAA
GCGGCCGCACTCGAGCACCACCACCACCACCACTGAGATCCGGCTGCTAACAAAGCCCGAAAGGAAGCTG
AGTTGGCTGCTGCCACCGCTGAGCAATAACTAGCATAACCCCTTGGGGCCTCTAAACGGGTCTTGAGGGG
TTTTTTGCTGAAAGGAGGAACTATATCCGGAT
Features (pLannotate 1.2.2; 21 found; start..end, strand, type, name):
     12..440     +  rep_origin     f1 ori (sequence partly withheld): f1 bacteriophage origin of replication; arrow indicates direction of (+) strand synthesis
    493..550     +  promoter       AmpR promoter (fragment): bla
    559..1374    -  CDS            KanR: aminoglycoside phosphotransferase; aph(3')-Ia; confers resistance to kanamycin in bacteria or G418 (Geneticin®) in eukaryotes
   1496..2084    +  rep_origin     ori: high-copy-number ColE1/pMB1/pBR322/pUC origin of replication
   2270..2409    -  misc_feature   bom: basis of mobility region from pBR322
   2511..2702    -  CDS            rop: Rop protein, which maintains plasmids at low copy number; rop
   2719..3099    +  CDS            YPB1_ECOLX: Protein predicted: Swiss-Prot protein existence level 4. From Escherichia coli.
   3171..3462    -  CDS            TcR (fragment): tetracycline efflux protein; tet; confers resistance to tetracycline
   3477..3498    -  protein_bind   CAP binding site: CAP binding activates transcription in the presence of cAMP. E. coli catabolite activator protein
   3511..4593    -  CDS            lacI: lac repressor; lacI; The lac repressor binds to the lac operator to inhibit transcription in E. coli. This inhibition can be relieved by adding lactose or isopropyl-β-D-thiogalactopyranoside (IPTG).
   4594..4671    -  promoter       lacI promoter: lacI
   4679..4958    -  CDS            TcR (fragment): tetracycline efflux protein; tet; confers resistance to tetracycline
   4980..4998    +  promoter       T7 promoter: promoter for bacteriophage T7 RNA polymerase
   4999..5023    +  protein_bind   lac operator: The lac repressor binds to the lac operator to inhibit transcription in E. coli. This inhibition can be relieved by adding lactose or isopropyl-β-D-thiogalactopyranoside (IPTG). lac repressor encoded by lacI
   5038..5060    +  RBS            RBS: efficient ribosome binding site from bacteriophage T7 gene 10 (Olins and Rangwala, 1989)
   5073..5091    +  CDS            7xHis (fragment): 6xHis affinity tag
   5120..5140    +  CDS            capTEV™ (fragment): composite tag for in vivo biotinylation, TEV protease cleavage, and 6xHis tagging
   5151..7058    +  CDS            PABPC1: PABP1_HUMAN - Also known as PAB1, PABP1, PABPC2. Experimental evidence at protein level: Swiss-Prot protein existence level 1. (Microbial infection) Positively regulates the replication of dengue virus (DENV). From Homo sapiens (Human).
   7077..7094    +  CDS            9xHis (fragment): 9xHis affinity tag
   7104..7153    +  CDS            SET1 (fragment): solubility-enhancement tag derived from T7 phage gene 10B
   7161..7208    +  terminator     T7 terminator: transcription terminator for bacteriophage T7 RNA polymerase
