[The description below was written by a language model from this plasmid's Addgene catalogue record and pLannotate feature annotations shown in this document.]
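Description:
pETM-11-HsPABPC1_J is a 7.2 kb bacterial expression plasmid carrying the human cytoplasmic poly(A)-binding protein PABPC1. The catalogue lists the backbone as unknown, but the name and annotated features are consistent with a pET-type T7 expression vector. It is selected with kanamycin through an aminoglycoside phosphotransferase (KanR) gene and replicates from a ColE1/pBR322-type origin. This origin is accompanied by the bom mobility region and the rop gene, which keeps copy number low, in line with the record's low-copy designation. An f1 phage origin is also present, along with leftover tetracycline-resistance fragments that appear to be non-functional backbone remnants.

The expression cassette consists of a T7 promoter followed immediately by a lac operator and the phage T7 gene 10 ribosome binding site, with a T7 terminator at the downstream end. A plasmid-borne lacI gene under its own promoter supplies repressor, so transcription should be IPTG-inducible in an E. coli host that provides T7 RNA polymerase. The reading frame begins with an N-terminal polyhistidine tag. A short element annotated as a fragment of a TEV-containing composite tag follows, probably a TEV protease cleavage site for tag removal, and then the roughly 1.9 kb PABPC1 coding sequence. The depositor notes that this sequence differs from the NCBI reference transcript by two silent mutations. A second His-tag sequence and a short vector-derived fragment lie downstream of the insert, but the record does not show whether they are translated or fall after a stop codon. The stated purpose is bacterial expression of HsPABPC1, presumably for affinity purification of the recombinant protein. The meaning of the "_J" suffix is not explained.
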