Addgene plasmid #146642: pETM-11-HsPABPC1_J
Purpose: Bacterial Expression of HsPABPC1
Depositing lab: Elisa Izaurralde. Depositing organization: Max Planck Institute for Developmental Biology.
Backbone
  Vector backbone: Unknown
  Vector type: Bacterial Expression
Growth in bacteria
  Bacterial resistance: Kanamycin, 50 μg/mL
  Growth temperature: 37°C
  Growth strain: DH5alpha
  Copy number: Low Copy
Gene/Insert
  Gene/Insert name: HsPABPC1
  Species: H. sapiens (human)
  Mutation: two silent mutations compared to the sequence given by NCBI: NM_002568.3.
  Entrez Gene: PABPC1 (a.k.a. PAB1, PABP, PABP1, PABPC2, PABPL1)
  Cloning method: Unknown
Terms and licenses: Academic/Nonprofit Terms; Industry Terms: Not Available to Industry
Depositor comments: Plasmids from this collection were made available to the research community and donated after the lab closed. Please note that the sequence provided by the depositing laboratory may be theoretical/predicted or based on Sanger sequencing results. There may be discrepancies between sequencing results obtained by Addgene and the depositor sequence. If an Addgene verified sequence is not available, please contact before placing your order to request that our lab fully sequence the plasmid.
How to cite: pETM-11-HsPABPC1_J was a gift from Elisa Izaurralde (Addgene plasmid # 146642 ; http://n2t.net/addgene:146642 ; RRID:Addgene_146642)
